Addgene plasmid #171659: T7-TetO-QF_T7-LacO-TetR_p15A
Purpose: Expresses QF and/or TetR in BL21(DE3) E. coli according to the presence of aTc. Contains a p15A origin of replication.
Depositing lab: Tara Deans. Depositing organization: University of Utah. Publication: Enhanced regulation of prokaryotic gene expression by a eukaryotic transcriptional activator. MacDonald IC, Seamons TR, Emmons JC, Javdan SB, Deans TL. Nat Commun. 2021 Jul 5;12(1):4109. doi: 10.1038/s41467-021-24434-9. PubMed 34226549.
Backbone
  Vector backbone: T7-TetO-QF_p15A
  Backbone size w/o insert (bp): 3192
  Total vector size (bp): 4079
  Vector type: Bacterial Expression
Growth in bacteria
  Bacterial resistance: Kanamycin, 50 μg/mL
  Growth temperature: 37°C
  Growth strain: DH5alpha
  Copy number: High Copy
Gene/Insert
  Gene/Insert name: T7-LacO-TetR-T7 Stop
  Insert size (bp): 887
  Promoter: T7
  Cloning method: Restriction Enzyme; 5′ cloning site NotI (not destroyed); 3′ cloning site NotI (not destroyed)
  Sequencing primers: 5′ TTCCTGGATGTAACTTCTCCGAC; 3′ GCGGTTTTTTCGTTTTCAGAGC
Terms and licenses: Academic/Nonprofit Terms; Industry Terms: Not Available to Industry
How to cite: T7-TetO-QF_T7-LacO-TetR_p15A was a gift from Tara Deans (Addgene plasmid # 171659 ; http://n2t.net/addgene:171659 ; RRID:Addgene_171659)
