[The description below was written by a language model from this plasmid's Addgene catalogue record and pLannotate feature annotations shown in this document.]
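Description:
T7-TetO-QF_T7-LacO-TetR_p15A is a bacterial expression plasmid of about 4.1 kb designed for use in BL21(DE3) E. coli, which supplies T7 RNA polymerase. It replicates from a p15A origin, which is compatible with ColE1-type plasmids and so allows co-maintenance with a second construct. The catalogue lists it as high copy, although p15A is generally regarded as a medium-copy origin. Selection is by kanamycin through a Tn5-derived neo (nptII) gene followed by a lambda t0 terminator. Short fragments annotated as tnpA, RSF ori and bom appear to be residual backbone sequence rather than functional parts.

The plasmid carries two T7-driven transcription units. The deposited insert, an 887 bp NotI fragment, consists of a T7 promoter with an adjacent lac operator, a T7 gene 10 ribosome binding site, the E. coli tetR coding sequence and a T7 terminator, so TetR production is subject to lac repressor control and IPTG induction. The second unit, inherited from the parent T7-TetO-QF_p15A backbone, pairs a T7 promoter with a tet operator element (annotated as a PLtetO-1 fragment), a ribosome binding site and a T7 terminator. The roughly 1 kb interval between them is unannotated in the feature table but, by the construct name, should hold the QF coding sequence. QF is described in the associated publication title as a eukaryotic transcriptional activator.

TetR made from the first cassette would bind the operator and repress QF transcription. Anhydrotetracycline (aTc) releases TetR and permits QF expression. The construct therefore provides aTc-responsive control of QF for engineering regulated prokaryotic gene expression circuits.
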