Features (pLannotate 1.2.2; 16 found; start..end, strand, type, name):
     87..105     +  promoter       T7 promoter: promoter for bacteriophage T7 RNA polymerase
    106..130     +  protein_bind   lac operator: The lac repressor binds to the lac operator to inhibit transcription in E. coli. This inhibition can be relieved by adding lactose or isopropyl-β-D-thiogalactopyranoside (IPTG). lac repressor encoded by lacI
    146..166     +  RBS            RBS: efficient ribosome binding site from bacteriophage T7 gene 10 (Olins and Rangwala, 1989)
    175..795     +  CDS            tetR: TETR2_ECOLX - Experimental evidence at protein level: Swiss-Prot protein existence level 1. TetR is the repressor of the tetracycline resistance element; its N-terminal region forms a helix-turn-helix structure and binds DNA. Binding of tetracycline to TetR reduces the repressor affinity for the tetracycline resistance gene (tetA) promoter operator sites. From Escherichia coli.
    838..885     +  terminator     T7 terminator: transcription terminator for bacteriophage T7 RNA polymerase
    994..1539    +  rep_origin     p15A ori: Plasmids containing the medium-copy-number p15A origin of replication can be propagated in E. coli cells that contain a second plasmid with the ColE1 origin.
   1627..1682    +  rep_origin     RSF ori (fragment): Plasmids containing the RSF 1030 origin of replication can be propagated in E. coli cells that contain additional plasmids with compatible origins.
   1781..1802    -  misc_feature   bom (fragment): basis of mobility region from pBR322
   1819..1913    -  terminator     lambda t0 terminator: transcription terminator from phage lambda
   1947..2738    -  CDS            neo: KKA2_KLEPN - Also known as kan, nptII. Experimental evidence at protein level: Swiss-Prot protein existence level 1. Resistance to kanamycin, neomycin, paromomycin, ribostamycin, butirosin and gentamicin B. From Klebsiella pneumoniae.
   2770..2874    -  CDS            tnpA (fragment): TN5P_ECOLX - Also known as tnp. Experimental evidence at protein level: Swiss-Prot protein existence level 1. Mediates transposition of transposon Tn5 by a 'cut and paste' mechanism. First, the monomeric transposase binds the 19 bp inverted DNA repeats flanking the transposon. Then, dimerization of the DNA- bound transposase creates a synaptic DNA complex. After nicking of the first DNA strand, excision of the transposon proceeds through a series of intermediates. The transposase then mediates the insertion of the transposon at a new site by strand transfer. The activity of the wild- type tran
   2890..2908    +  promoter       T7 promoter: promoter for bacteriophage T7 RNA polymerase
   2909..2927    +  promoter       PLtetO-1 promoter (fragment): modified phage lambda PL promoter with tet operator sites (Lutz and Bujard, 1997)
   2951..2968    +  RBS            RBS (fragment): efficient ribosome binding site from bacteriophage T7 gene 10 (Olins and Rangwala, 1989)
   4036..4083    +  terminator     T7 terminator: transcription terminator for bacteriophage T7 RNA polymerase
   4080..63      -  CDS            tnpA (fragment) (across the origin): TN5P_ECOLX - Also known as tnp. Experimental evidence at protein level: Swiss-Prot protein existence level 1. Mediates transposition of transposon Tn5 by a 'cut and paste' mechanism. First, the monomeric transposase binds the 19 bp inverted DNA repeats flanking the transposon. Then, dimerization of the DNA- bound transposase creates a synaptic DNA complex. After nicking of the first DNA strand, excision of the transposon proceeds through a series of intermediates. The transposase then mediates the insertion of the transposon at a new site by strand transfer. The activity of the wild- type tran
>Addgene plasmid #171659 | T7-TetO-QF_T7-LacO-TetR_p15A | addgene full sequence | sequence record 341153 | Addgene NGS Result
GGCCGCCAGTTTACTTTGCAGGGCTTCCCAACCTTACCAGAGGGCGCCCCAGCTGGCAATTCCGACGTCC
GAAATCCATGGTCACTTAATACGACTCACTATAGGGGAATTGTGAGCGGATAACAATTCCCGACTAGAAA
TAATTTTGTTTAACTTTAAGAAGGAGGAGGATCCATGTCTAGATTAGATAAAAGTAAAGTGATTAACAGC
GCATTAGAGCTGCTTAATGAGGTCGGAATCGAAGGTTTAACAACCCGTAAACTCGCCCAGAAGCTAGGTG
TAGAGCAGCCTACATTGTATTGGCATGTAAAAAATAAGCGGGCTTTGCTCGACGCCTTAGCCATTGAGAT
GTTAGATAGGCACCATACTCACTTTTGCCCTTTAGAAGGGGAAAGCTGGCAAGATTTTTTACGTAATAAC
GCTAAAAGTTTTAGATGTGCTTTACTAAGTCATCGCGATGGAGCAAAAGTACATTTAGGTACACGGCCTA
CAGAAAAACAGTATGAAACTCTCGAAAATCAATTAGCCTTTTTATGCCAACAAGGTTTTTCACTAGAGAA
TGCATTATATGCACTCAGCGCTGTGGGGCATTTTACTTTAGGTTGCGTATTGGAAGATCAAGAGCATCAA
GTCGCTAAAGAAGAAAGGGAAACACCTACTACTGATAGTATGCCGCCATTATTACGACAAGCTATCGAAT
TATTTGATCACCAAGGTGCAGAGCCAGCCTTCTTATTCGGCCTTGAATTGATCATATGCGGATTAGAAAA
ACAACTTAAATGTGAAAGTGGGTCCGCGTACAGCGGATCCCGGGAATTCAGATCTTATTAAAAGCTTCTA
GCATAACCCCTTGGGGCCTCTAAACGGGTCTTGAGGGGTTTTTTGGCGGCCGCACAACTTATATCGTATG
GGGCTGACTTCAGGTGCTACATTTGAAGAGATAAATTGCACTGAAATCTAGAAATATTTTATCTGATTAA
TAAGATGATCTTCTTGAGATCGTTTTGGTCTGCGCGTAATCTCTTGCTCTGAAAACGAAAAAACCGCCTT
GCAGGGCGGTTTTTCGAAGGTTCTCTGAGCTACCAACTCTTTGAACCGAGGTAACTGGCTTGGAGGAGCG
CAGTCACCAAAACTTGTCCTTTCAGTTTAGCCTTAACCGGCGCATGACTTCAAGACTAACTCCTCTAAAT
CAATTACCAGTGGCTGCTGCCAGTGGTGCTTTTGCATGTCTTTCCGGGTTGGACTCAAGACGATAGTTAC
CGGATAAGGCGCAGCGGTCGGACTGAACGGGGGGTTCGTGCATACAGTCCAGCTTGGAGCGAACTGCCTA
CCCGGAACTGAGTGTCAGGCGTGGAATGAGACAAACGCGGCCATAACAGCGGAATGACACCGGTAAACCG
AAAGGCAGGAACAGGAGAGCGCACGAGGGAGCCGCCAGGGGGAAACGCCTGGTATCTTTATAGTCCTGTC
GGGTTTCGCCACCACTGATTTGAGCGTCAGATTTCGTGATGCTTGTCAGGGGGGCGGAGCCTATGGAAAA
ACGGCTTTGCCGCGGCCCTCTCACTTCCCTGTTAAGTATCTTCCTGGCATCTTCCAGGAAATCTCCGCCC
CGTTCGTAAGCCATTTCCGCTCGCCGCAGTCGAACGACCGAGCGTAGCGAGTCAGTGAGCGAGGAAGCGG
AATATATCCTGTATCACATATTCTGCTGACGCACCGGTGCAGCCTTTTTTCTCCTGCCACATGAAGCACT
TCACTGACACCCTCATCAGTGCCAACATAGTAAGCCAGTATACACTCCGCTAGCGCACTAGTGCTTGGAT
TCTCACCAATAAAAAACGCCCGGCGGCAACCGAGCGTTCTGAACAAATCCAGATGGAGTTCTGAGGTCAT
TACTGGATCTATCAACAGGAGTCCAAGCGAGCTCTCGAACCCCAGAGTCCCGCTCAGAAGAACTCGTCAA
GAAGGCGATAGAAGGCGATGCGCTGCGAATCGGGAGCGGCGATACCGTAAAGCACGAGGAAGCGGTCAGC
CCATTCGCCGCCAAGCTCTTCAGCAATATCACGGGTAGCCAACGCTATGTCCTGATAGCGGTCCGCCACA
CCCAGCCGGCCACAGTCGATGAATCCAGAAAAGCGGCCATTTTCCACCATGATATTCGGCAAGCAGGCAT
CGCCATGGGTCACGACGAGATCCTCGCCGTCGGGCATGCGCGCCTTGAGCCTGGCGAACAGTTCGGCTGG
CGCGAGCCCCTGATGCTCTTCGTCCAGATCATCCTGATCGACAAGACCGGCTTCCATCCGAGTACGTGCT
CGCTCGATGCGATGTTTCGCTTGGTGGTCGAATGGGCAGGTAGCCGGATCAAGCGTATGCAGCCGCCGCA
TTGCATCAGCCATGATGGATACTTTCTCGGCAGGAGCAAGGTGAGATGACAGGAGATCCTGCCCCGGCAC
TTCGCCCAATAGCAGCCAGTCCCTTCCCGCTTCAGTGACAACGTCGAGCACAGCTGCGCAAGGAACGCCC
GTCGTGGCCAGCCACGATAGCCGCGCTGCCTCGTCCTGCAGTTCATTCAGGGCACCGGACAGGTCGGTCT
TGACAAAAAGAACCGGGCGCCCCTGCGCTGACAGCCGGAACACGGCGGCATCAGAGCAGCCGATTGTCTG
TTGTGCCCAGTCATAGCCGAATAGCCTCTCCACCCAAGCGGCCGGAGAACCTGCGTGCAATCCATCTTGT
TCAATCATGCGAAACGATCCTCATCCTGTCTCTTGATCAGATCTTGATCCCCTGCGCCATCAGATCCTTG
GCGGCAAGAAAGCCATCCAGTTTACTTTGCAGGGCTTCCCAACCTTACCAGAGGGCGCCCCAGCTGGCAA
TTCCGACGTCCCGATAAATTAATACGACTCACTATAGGTCCCTATCAGTGATAGAGAGTTCTTTGCAGGG
CTTCCCAACCTTTAACTTTAAGAAGGAGGAGGATCCATGCCACCCAAGCGCAAAACGCTTAACGCTGCGG
CTGAGGCTAACGCTCATGCCGACGGACACGCCGACGGAAACGCCGACGGACACGTGGCCAATACGGCCGC
GTCCTCGAATAATGCGAGGTTCGCTGATCTCACTAACATCGATACTCCGGGTCTGGGACCCACAACTACG
ACCCTGCTCGTGGAACCAGCACGCTCAAAGCGTCAACGAGTGTCCCGCGCATGCGACCAGTGCCGTGCAG
CCCGAGAGAAATGCGACGGAATACAGCCTGCGTGTTTCCCGTGCGTTTCCCAGGGAAGGTCCTGCACTTA
TCAGGCTTCGCCGAAAAAGAGGGGAGTTCAAACCGGTTATATTCGTACGCTGGAGCTCGCCCTCGCCTGG
ATGTTTGAAAATGTCGCGCGTTCCGAAGATGCCTTGCATAACCTCCTCGTCCGTGACGCCGGACAAGGAT
CAGCTCTGCTCGTTGGTAAAGATTCGCCGGCTGCCGAGCGACTCCATGCCCGTTGGGCTACTAGCCGTGT
CAATAAGAGCATTACCCGCCTCCTCCGTCAGTTGGAGCTCCCTCCTACCGCCACGGCTACGGCCTCGATA
ATGCCGCACGTGATGGAGCAGCCTCTCAGTACCAGCATTAACCCCGTCAACGACCGCTTCAACGGTATTC
CCAACCCCACTCCGTATAACTCCGATGCAGCTCTCGATGCTATCACTCAGACCAACGATTATGGAAGCGT
AAATACACATGGTATCCTCTCTACTTACCCGCCACCGGCTACGCACCTTAATGAAGCTTCCGTCGCTCTC
GCTCCCGGTGGCGCCCCCCCCCGACCGCCTCCTCCGTATGTTGACAGCACGACCAATCACCCGCCGTACC
ACTCGAATCTGGTTCCAATGGCGAACTTTGGTTACTCGACCGTTGATTACGATGCCATGGTTGACGATTT
GGCTAGCATTGAATACACGGACGCTGTGGATGTCGACCCACAGTTTATGACCAATCTGGGATTCGTTCCT
GGATGTAACTTCTCCGACATTAATACATACGAACAGTGAAAGCTTCTAGCATAACCCCTTGGGGCCTCTA
AACGGGTCTTGAGGGGTTTTTTGGC
